Addgene plasmid #14202: pAG425GPD-ccdB-EGFP
Purpose: (Empty Backbone)
Depositing lab: Susan Lindquist. Depositing organization: Whitehead Institute for Biomedical Research. Publication: A suite of Gateway cloning vectors for high-throughput genetic analysis in Saccharomyces cerevisiae. Alberti S, Gitler AD, Lindquist S. Yeast. 2007 Oct . 24(10):913-9. 10.1002/yea.1502 PubMed 17583893.
Backbone
  Vector backbone: pRS425
  Vector type: Yeast Expression ; Gateway Destination
  Selectable markers: LEU2
Growth in bacteria
  Bacterial resistance: Chloramphenicol and Ampicillin, 25 & 100 μg/mL
  Growth temperature: 37°C
  Growth strain: ccdB Survival
  Growth instructions: DB3.1, ccdB Survival
  Copy number: Unknown
Gene/Insert
  Gene/Insert name: None
  Tag / fusion protein: EGFP (C terminal on backbone)
  Cloning method: Gateway Cloning
  Sequencing primers: 5′ GPDPro_F
Terms and licenses: Academic/Nonprofit Terms; Industry Terms: Not Available to Industry
Depositor comments: Type of plasmid: 2-micron. This plasmid contains the Gateway technology from Invitrogen; Invitrogen requires purchasing of Gateway Clonase for carrying out the Gateway recombinational cloning reaction http://www.invitrogen.com Please note that the full plasmid sequence is provided as a reference only, and may not match the exact sequence of the plasmid.
How to cite: pAG425GPD-ccdB-EGFP was a gift from Susan Lindquist (Addgene plasmid # 14202 ; http://n2t.net/addgene:14202 ; RRID:Addgene_14202)
