[The description below was written by a language model from this plasmid's Addgene catalogue record and pLannotate feature annotations shown in this document.]
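Description:
pAG425GPD-ccdB-EGFP is an empty Gateway destination vector for protein expression in Saccharomyces cerevisiae, built on the pRS425 shuttle backbone (about 10.2 kb in the depositor's reference sequence, which is noted as possibly not matching the physical plasmid exactly). In yeast it is maintained episomally through the 2μ origin of replication and selected by complementation of leucine auxotrophy with the LEU2 marker under its own promoter. In E. coli it replicates from a high-copy ColE1/pUC-type origin and carries the β-lactamase gene for ampicillin resistance. An f1 origin and remnants of the pBluescript-derived lacZα/MCS region, with flanking T3 and T7 promoters, are also present from the parental backbone.

The expression unit consists of the strong constitutive GPD (TDH3/GAP) promoter, a Gateway cassette bounded by attR1 and attR2, an in-frame EGFP coding sequence, and the CYC1 transcription terminator. The cassette contains a chloramphenicol acetyltransferase gene and the ccdB toxin gene, which poisons DNA gyrase in ordinary E. coli. The unrecombined vector therefore has to be propagated in a ccdB-tolerant strain, with chloramphenicol and ampicillin selection. In an LR Clonase reaction with an attL-flanked entry clone, the CmR–ccdB segment is replaced by the gene of interest, and ccdB counterselection removes non-recombinant plasmids in standard strains. An open reading frame lacking a stop codon is then expressed as a C-terminal EGFP fusion. The plasmid belongs to a suite of yeast Gateway vectors designed for high-throughput genetic analysis, and this member suits high-level constitutive expression and fluorescence-based localization or detection of tagged proteins.
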