Features (pLannotate 1.2.2; 31 found; start..end, strand, type, name):
     69..1411    +  rep_origin     2μ ori: yeast 2μ plasmid origin of replication
   1438..1542    +  promoter       AmpR promoter: bla
   1543..2403    +  CDS            AmpR: β-lactamase; bla; confers resistance to ampicillin, carbenicillin, and related antibiotics
   2574..3162    +  rep_origin     ori: high-copy-number ColE1/pMB1/pBR322/pUC origin of replication
   3345..3437    +  CDS            lacI (fragment): lac repressor; lacI; The lac repressor binds to the lac operator to inhibit transcription in E. coli. This inhibition can be relieved by adding lactose or isopropyl-β-D-thiogalactopyranoside (IPTG).
   3450..3471    +  protein_bind   CAP binding site: CAP binding activates transcription in the presence of cAMP. E. coli catabolite activator protein
   3486..3516    +  promoter       lac promoter: promoter for the E. coli lac operon
   3524..3540    +  protein_bind   lac operator: The lac repressor binds to the lac operator to inhibit transcription in E. coli. This inhibition can be relieved by adding lactose or isopropyl-β-D-thiogalactopyranoside (IPTG). lac repressor encoded by lacI
   3585..3603    +  promoter       T3 promoter: promoter for bacteriophage T3 RNA polymerase
   3632..4276    +  promoter       GAP promoter: S. cerevisiae TDH3; promoter for glyceraldehyde-3-phosphate dehydrogenase
   4282..4302    +  misc_feature   MCS (fragment): pBluescript multiple cloning site
   4306..4430    +  protein_bind   attR1: mutant version of attR; recombination site for the Gateway® LR reaction LR Clonase™
   4455..4485    +  promoter       lac UV5 promoter: E. coli lac promoter with an "up" mutation
   4509..4538    +  promoter       cat promoter (fragment): promoter of the E. coli cat gene encoding chloramphenicol acetyltransferase
   4539..5198    +  CDS            CmR: chloramphenicol acetyltransferase; cat; confers resistance to chloramphenicol
   5380..5538    +  CDS            ccdA (fragment): CCDA_ECO57 - Also known as H, letA. Experimental evidence at protein level: Swiss-Prot protein existence level 1. Antitoxin component of a type II toxin-antitoxin (TA) system which inhibits the post-segregational killing (PSK) of plasmid-free cells, also referred to as a plasmid addiction system. Binds to and blocks the activity of CcdB; will also remove bound CcdB protein from the CcdB-GyrA complex by forming a CcdA-CcdB complex, a process termed rejuvenation. Functions as a transcriptional corepressor for the ccdAB operon, repression also requires CcdB (By similarity). From Escherichia coli
   5543..5845    +  CDS            ccdB: CCDB_ECOLI - Also known as G, letB, letD. Experimental evidence at protein level: Swiss-Prot protein existence level 1. Toxic component of a type II toxin-antitoxin (TA) system, functioning in plasmid maintainence. Responsible for the post- segregational killing (PSK) of plasmid-free cells, also referred to as a plasmid addiction system. Half-life of over 2 hours. Cell killing by CcdB is accompanied by filamentation, defects in chromosome and plasmid segregation, defects in cell division, formation of anucleate cells, decreased DNA synthesis and plasmid loss. Interferes with the activity of DN
   5889..6013    -  protein_bind   attR2: mutant version of attR; recombination site for the Gateway® LR reaction LR Clonase™
   6017..6044    +  misc_feature   MCS (fragment): pBluescript multiple cloning site
   6045..6764    +  CDS            EGFP: the original enhanced GFP (Yang et al., 1996) mammalian codon-optimized
   6771..7018    +  terminator     CYC1 terminator: S. cerevisiae CYC1; transcription terminator for CYC1
   7037..7055    -  promoter       T7 promoter: promoter for bacteriophage T7 RNA polymerase
   7063..7218    +  CDS            lacZα (fragment): LacZα fragment of β-galactosidase; lacZ fragment
   7226..7681    +  rep_origin     f1 ori (sequence partly withheld): f1 bacteriophage origin of replication; arrow indicates direction of (+) strand synthesis
   7682..7734    -  misc_feature   bom (fragment): basis of mobility region from pBR322
   7764..7841    +  CDS            YO192_YEAST (fragment): Experimental evidence at protein level: Swiss-Prot protein existence level 1. From Saccharomyces cerevisiae (strain ATCC 204508 / S288c) (Baker's yeast).
   7981..8385    +  promoter       LEU2 promoter: S. cerevisiae LEU2
   8398..9492    +  CDS            LEU2: 3-isopropylmalate dehydrogenase, required for leucine biosynthesis; S. cerevisiae LEU2; yeast auxotrophic marker
   9854..9955    -  CDS            NFS1 (fragment): NFS1_YEAST - Also known as SPL1 From Saccharomyces cerevisiae (strain ATCC 204508 / S288c) (Baker's yeast).
   9968..10018   -  misc_feature   bom (fragment): basis of mobility region from pBR322
  10120..1       -  CDS            rop (fragment) (across the origin): Rop protein, which maintains plasmids at low copy number; rop
>Addgene plasmid #14202 | pAG425GPD-ccdB-EGFP | depositor full sequence | sequence record 7865 | Author sequence
GACGAAAGGGCCTCGTGATACGCCTATTTTTATAGGTTAATGTCATGATAATAATGGTTTCTTAGTATGA
TCCAATATCAAAGGAAATGATAGCATTGAAGGATGAGACTAATCCAATTGAGGAGTGGCAGCATATAGAA
CAGCTAAAGGGTAGTGCTGAAGGAAGCATACGATACCCCGCATGGAATGGGATAATATCACAGGAGGTAC
TAGACTACCTTTCATCCTACATAAATAGACGCATATAAGTACGCATTTAAGCATAAACACGCACTATGCC
GTTCTTCTCATGTATATATATATACAGGCAACACGCAGATATAGGTGCGACGTGAACAGTGAGCTGTATG
TGCGCAGCTCGCGTTGCATTTTCGGAAGCGCTCGTTTTCGGAAACGCTTTGAAGTTCCTATTCCGAAGTT
CCTATTCTCTAGAAAGTATAGGAACTTCAGAGCGCTTTTGAAAACCAAAAGCGCTCTGAAGACGCACTTT
CAAAAAACCAAAAACGCACCGGACTGTAACGAGCTACTAAAATATTGCGAATACCGCTTCCACAAACATT
GCTCAAAAGTATCTCTTTGCTATATATCTCTGTGCTATATCCCTATATAACCTACCCATCCACCTTTCGC
TCCTTGAACTTGCATCTAAACTCGACCTCTACATTTTTTATGTTTATCTCTAGTATTACTCTTTAGACAA
AAAAATTGTAGTAAGAACTATTCATAGAGTGAATCGAAAACAATACGAAAATGTAAACATTTCCTATACG
TAGTATATAGAGACAAAATAGAAGAAACCGTTCATAATTTTCTGACCAATGAAGAATCATCAACGCTATC
ACTTTCTGTTCACAAAGTATGCGCAATCCACATCGGTATAGAATATAATCGGGGATGCCTTTATCTTGAA
AAAATGCACCCGCAGCTTCGCTAGTAATCAGTAAACGCGGGAAGTGGAGTCAGGCTTTTTTTATGGAAGA
GAAAATAGACACCAAAGTAGCCTTCTTCTAACCTTAACGGACCTACAGTGCAAAAAGTTATCAAGAGACT
GCATTATAGAGCGCACAAAGGAGAAAAAAAGTAATCTAAGATGCTTTGTTAGAAAAATAGCGCTCTCGGG
ATGCATTTTTGTAGAACAAAAAAGAAGTATAGATTCTTTGTTGGTAAAATAGCGCTCTCGCGTTGCATTT
CTGTTCTGTAAAAATGCAGCTCAGATTCTTTGTTTGAAAAATTAGCGCTCTCGCGTTGCATTTTTGTTTT
ACAAAAATGAAGCACAGATTCTTCGTTGGTAAAATAGCGCTTTCGCGTTGCATTTCTGTTCTGTAAAAAT
GCAGCTCAGATTCTTTGTTTGAAAAATTAGCGCTCTCGCGTTGCATTTTTGTTCTACAAAATGAAGCACA
GATGCTTCGTTCAGGTGGCACTTTTCGGGGAAATGTGCGCGGAACCCCTATTTGTTTATTTTTCTAAATA
CATTCAAATATGTATCCGCTCATGAGACAATAACCCTGATAAATGCTTCAATAATATTGAAAAAGGAAGA
GTATGAGTATTCAACATTTCCGTGTCGCCCTTATTCCCTTTTTTGCGGCATTTTGCCTTCCTGTTTTTGC
TCACCCAGAAACGCTGGTGAAAGTAAAAGATGCTGAAGATCAGTTGGGTGCACGAGTGGGTTACATCGAA
CTGGATCTCAACAGCGGTAAGATCCTTGAGAGTTTTCGCCCCGAAGAACGTTTTCCAATGATGAGCACTT
TTAAAGTTCTGCTATGTGGCGCGGTATTATCCCGTATTGACGCCGGGCAAGAGCAACTCGGTCGCCGCAT
ACACTATTCTCAGAATGACTTGGTTGAGTACTCACCAGTCACAGAAAAGCATCTTACGGATGGCATGACA
GTAAGAGAATTATGCAGTGCTGCCATAACCATGAGTGATAACACTGCGGCCAACTTACTTCTGACAACGA
TCGGAGGACCGAAGGAGCTAACCGCTTTTTTGCACAACATGGGGGATCATGTAACTCGCCTTGATCGTTG
GGAACCGGAGCTGAATGAAGCCATACCAAACGACGAGCGTGACACCACGATGCCTGTAGCAATGGCAACA
ACGTTGCGCAAACTATTAACTGGCGAACTACTTACTCTAGCTTCCCGGCAACAATTAATAGACTGGATGG
AGGCGGATAAAGTTGCAGGACCACTTCTGCGCTCGGCCCTTCCGGCTGGCTGGTTTATTGCTGATAAATC
TGGAGCCGGTGAGCGTGGGTCTCGCGGTATCATTGCAGCACTGGGGCCAGATGGTAAGCCCTCCCGTATC
GTAGTTATCTACACGACGGGGAGTCAGGCAACTATGGATGAACGAAATAGACAGATCGCTGAGATAGGTG
CCTCACTGATTAAGCATTGGTAACTGTCAGACCAAGTTTACTCATATATACTTTAGATTGATTTAAAACT
TCATTTTTAATTTAAAAGGATCTAGGTGAAGATCCTTTTTGATAATCTCATGACCAAAATCCCTTAACGT
GAGTTTTCGTTCCACTGAGCGTCAGACCCCGTAGAAAAGATCAAAGGATCTTCTTGAGATCCTTTTTTTC
TGCGCGTAATCTGCTGCTTGCAAACAAAAAAACCACCGCTACCAGCGGTGGTTTGTTTGCCGGATCAAGA
GCTACCAACTCTTTTTCCGAAGGTAACTGGCTTCAGCAGAGCGCAGATACCAAATACTGTCCTTCTAGTG
TAGCCGTAGTTAGGCCACCACTTCAAGAACTCTGTAGCACCGCCTACATACCTCGCTCTGCTAATCCTGT
TACCAGTGGCTGCTGCCAGTGGCGATAAGTCGTGTCTTACCGGGTTGGACTCAAGACGATAGTTACCGGA
TAAGGCGCAGCGGTCGGGCTGAACGGGGGGTTCGTGCACACAGCCCAGCTTGGAGCGAACGACCTACACC
GAACTGAGATACCTACAGCGTGAGCTATGAGAAAGCGCCACGCTTCCCGAAGGGAGAAAGGCGGACAGGT
ATCCGGTAAGCGGCAGGGTCGGAACAGGAGAGCGCACGAGGGAGCTTCCAGGGGGAAACGCCTGGTATCT
TTATAGTCCTGTCGGGTTTCGCCACCTCTGACTTGAGCGTCGATTTTTGTGATGCTCGTCAGGGGGGCGG
AGCCTATGGAAAAACGCCAGCAACGCGGCCTTTTTACGGTTCCTGGCCTTTTGCTGGCCTTTTGCTCACA
TGTTCTTTCCTGCGTTATCCCCTGATTCTGTGGATAACCGTATTACCGCCTTTGAGTGAGCTGATACCGC
TCGCCGCAGCCGAACGACCGAGCGCAGCGAGTCAGTGAGCGAGGAAGCGGAAGAGCGCCCAATACGCAAA
CCGCCTCTCCCCGCGCGTTGGCCGATTCATTAATGCAGCTGGCACGACAGGTTTCCCGACTGGAAAGCGG
GCAGTGAGCGCAACGCAATTAATGTGAGTTACCTCACTCATTAGGCACCCCAGGCTTTACACTTTATGCT
TCCGGCTCCTATGTTGTGTGGAATTGTGAGCGGATAACAATTTCACACAGGAAACAGCTATGACCATGAT
TACGCCAAGCGCGCAATTAACCCTCACTAAAGGGAACAAAAGCTGGAGCTCTTCGAGTTTATCATTATCA
ATACTCGCCATTTCAAAGAATACGTAAATAATTAATAGTAGTGATTTTCCTAACTTTATTTAGTCAAAAA
ATTAGCCTTTTAATTCTGCTGTAACCCGTACATGCCCAAAATAGGGGGCGGGTTACACAGAATATATAAC
ACCGAAGGTGCCTGGGTGAACAGGTTTATTCCTGGCATCCACTAAATATAATGGAGCCCGCTTTTTAAGC
TGGCATCCAGAAAAAAAAAGAATCCCAGCACCAAAATATTGTTTTCTTCACCAACCATCAGTTCATAGGT
CCATTCTCTTAGCGCAACTACAGAGAACAGGGGCACAAACAGGCAAAAAACGGGCACAACCTCAATGGAG
TGATGCAACCTGCCTGGAGTAAATGATGACACAAGGCAATTGACCCACGCATGTATCTATCTCATTTTCT
TACACCTTCTATTACCTTCTGCTCTCTCTGATTTGGAAAAAGCTGAAAAAAAAGGTTGAAACCAGTTCCC
TGAAATTATTCCCCTACTTGACTAATAAGTATATAAAGACGGTAGGTATTGATTGTAATTCTGTAAATCT
ATTTCTTAAACTTCTTAAATTCTACTTTTATAGTTAGTCTTTTTTTTAGTTTTAAAACACCAGAACTTAG
TTTCGACGGATTCTAGAACTAGTGGATCCCCCATCACAAGTTTGTACAAAAAAGCTGAACGAGAAACGTA
AAATGATATAAATATCAATATATTAAATTAGATTTTGCATAAAAAACAGACTACATAATACTGTAAAACA
CAACATATCCAGTCACTATGGCGGCCGCATTAGGCACCCCAGGCTTTACACTTTATGCTTCCGGCTCGTA
TAATGTGTGGATTTTGAGTTAGGATCCGTCGAGATTTTCAGGAGCTAAGGAAGCTAAAATGGAGAAAAAA
ATCACTGGATATACCACCGTTGATATATCCCAATGGCATCGTAAAGAACATTTTGAGGCATTTCAGTCAG
TTGCTCAATGTACCTATAACCAGACCGTTCAGCTGGATATTACGGCCTTTTTAAAGACCGTAAAGAAAAA
TAAGCACAAGTTTTATCCGGCCTTTATTCACATTCTTGCCCGCCTGATGAATGCTCATCCGGAATTCCGT
ATGGCAATGAAAGACGGTGAGCTGGTGATATGGGATAGTGTTCACCCTTGTTACACCGTTTTCCATGAGC
AAACTGAAACGTTTTCATCGCTCTGGAGTGAATACCACGACGATTTCCGGCAGTTTCTACACATATATTC
GCAAGATGTGGCGTGTTACGGTGAAAACCTGGCCTATTTCCCTAAAGGGTTTATTGAGAATATGTTTTTC
GTCTCAGCCAATCCCTGGGTGAGTTTCACCAGTTTTGATTTAAACGTGGCCAATATGGACAACTTCTTCG
CCCCCGTTTTCACCATGGGCAAATATTATACGCAAGGCGACAAGGTGCTGATGCCGCTGGCGATTCAGGT
TCATCATGCCGTCTGTGATGGCTTCCATGTCGGCAGAATGCTTAATGAATTACAACAGTACTGCGATGAG
TGGCAGGGCGGGGCGTAAACGCCGCGTGGATCCGGCTTACTAAAAGCCAGATAACAGTATGCGTATTTGC
GCGCTGATTTTTGCGGTATAAGAATATATACTGATATGTATACCCGAAGTATGTCAAAAAGAGGTATGCT
ATGAAGCAGCGTATTACAGTGACAGTTGACAGCGACAGCTATCAGTTGCTCAAGGCATATATGATGTCAA
TATCTCCGGTCTGGTAAGCACAACCATGCAGAATGAAGCCCGTCGTCTGCGTGCCGAACGCTGGAAAGCG
GAAAATCAGGAAGGGATGGCTGAGGTCGCCCGGTTTATTGAAATGAACGGCTCTTTTGCTGACGAGAACA
GGGGCTGGTGAAATGCAGTTTAAGGTTTACACCTATAAAAGAGAGAGCCGTTATCGTCTGTTTGTGGATG
TACAGAGTGATATTATTGACACGCCCGGGCGACGGATGGTGATCCCCCTGGCCAGTGCACGTCTGCTGTC
AGATAAAGTCTCCCGTGAACTTTACCCGGTGGTGCATATCGGGGATGAAAGCTGGCGCATGATGACCACC
GATATGGCCAGTGTGCCGGTCTCCGTTATCGGGGAAGAAGTGGCTGATCTCAGCCACCGCGAAAATGACA
TCAAAAACGCCATTAACCTGATGTTCTGGGGAATATAAATGTCAGGCTCCCTTATACACAGCCAGTCTGC
AGGTCGACCATAGTGACTGGATATGTTGTGTTTTACAGTATTATGTAGTCTGTTTTTTATGCAAAATCTA
ATTTAATATATTGATATTTATATCATTTTACGTTTCTCGTTCAGCTTTCTTGTACAAAGTGGTGATGGGC
TGCAGGAATTCGATATCAAGCTTAATGGTGAGCAAGGGCGAGGAGCTGTTCACCGGGGTGGTGCCCATCC
TGGTCGAGCTGGACGGCGACGTAAACGGCCACAAGTTCAGCGTGTCCGGCGAGGGCGAGGGCGATGCCAC
CTACGGCAAGCTGACCCTGAAGTTCATCTGCACCACCGGCAAGCTGCCCGTGCCCTGGCCCACCCTCGTG
ACCACCCTGACCTACGGCGTGCAGTGCTTCAGCCGCTACCCCGACCACATGAAGCAGCACGACTTCTTCA
AGTCCGCCATGCCCGAAGGCTACGTCCAGGAGCGCACCATCTTCTTCAAGGACGACGGCAACTACAAGAC
CCGCGCCGAGGTGAAGTTCGAGGGCGACACCCTGGTGAACCGCATCGAGCTGAAGGGCATCGACTTCAAG
GAGGACGGCAACATCCTGGGGCACAAGCTGGAGTACAACTACAACAGCCACAACGTCTATATCATGGCCG
ACAAGCAGAAGAACGGCATCAAGGTGAACTTCAAGATCCGCCACAACATCGAGGACGGCAGCGTGCAGCT
CGCCGACCACTACCAGCAGAACACCCCCATCGGCGACGGCCCCGTGCTGCTGCCCGACAACCACTACCTG
AGCACCCAGTCCGCCCTGAGCAAAGACCCCAACGAGAAGCGCGATCACATGGTCCTGCTGGAGTTCGTGA
CCGCCGCCGGGATCACTCTCGGCATGGACGAGCTGTACAAGTAACTCGAGTCATGTAATTAGTTATGTCA
CGCTTACATTCACGCCCTCCCCCCACATCCGCTCTAACCGAAAAGGAAGGAGTTAGACAACCTGAAGTCT
AGGTCCCTATTTATTTTTTTATAGTTATGTTAGTATTAAGAACGTTATTTATATTTCAAATTTTTCTTTT
TTTTCTGTACAGACGCGTGTACGCATGTAACATTATACTGAAAACCTTGCTTGAGAAGGTTTTGGGACGC
TCGAAGGCTTTAATTTGCGGCCGGTACCCAATTCGCCCTATAGTGAGTCGTATTACGCGCGCTCACTGGC
CGTCGTTTTACAACGTCGTGACTGGGAAAACCCTGGCGTTACCCAACTTAATCGCCTTGCAGCACATCCC
CCTTTCGCCAGCTGGCGTAATAGCGAAGAGGCCCGCACCGATCGCCCTTCCCAACAGTTGCGCAGCCTGA
ATGGCGAATGGCGCG
[124 nt withheld, positions 7226-7349]
C
[91 nt withheld, positions 7351-7441]
A
[49 nt withheld, positions 7443-7491]
CCTTTGACGTTGGAGTCCACGTTCTTT
[37 nt withheld, positions 7519-7555]
ACCCTATCTCGGTCTATTCTTTTGATTTATAAGGGATTTTGCCGATTTCGGCCTATTGGTTAAAAAATGA
GCTGATTTAACAAAAATTTAACGCGAATTTTAACAAAATATTAACGTTTACAATTTCCTGATGCGGTATT
TTCTCCTTACGCATCTGTGCGGTATTTCACACCGCATATCGACGGTCGAGGAGAACTTCTAGTATATCCA
CATACCTAATATTATTGCCTTATTAAAAATGGAATCCCAACAATTACATCAAAATCCACATTCTCTTCAA
AATCAATTGTCCTGTACTTCCTTGTTCATGTGTGTTCAAAAACGTTATATTTATAGGATAATTATACTCT
ATTTCTCAACAAGTAATTGGTTGTTTGGCCGAGCGGTCTAAGGCGCCTGATTCAAGAAATATCTTGACCG
CAGTTAACTGTGGGAATACTCAGGTATCGTAAGATGCAAGAGTTCGAATCTCTTAGCAACCATTATTTTT
TTCCTCAACATAACGAGAACACACAGGGGCGCTATCGCACAGAATCAAATTCGATGACTGGAAATTTTTT
GTTAATTTCAGAGGTCGCCTGACGCATATACCTTTTTCAACTGAAAAATTGGGAGAAAAAGGAAAGGTGA
GAGGCCGGAACCGGCTTTTCATATAGAATAGAGAAGCGTTCATGACTAAATGCTTGCATCACAATACTTG
AAGTTGACAATATTATTTAAGGACCTATTGTTTTTTCCAATAGGTGGTTAGCAATCGTCTTACTTTCTAA
CTTTTCTTACCTTTTACATTTCAGCAATATATATATATATTTCAAGGATATACCATTCTAATGTCTGCCC
CTATGTCTGCCCCTAAGAAGATCGTCGTTTTGCCAGGTGACCACGTTGGTCAAGAAATCACAGCCGAAGC
CATTAAGGTTCTTAAAGCTATTTCTGATGTTCGTTCCAATGTCAAGTTCGATTTCGAAAATCATTTAATT
GGTGGTGCTGCTATCGATGCTACAGGTGTCCCACTTCCAGATGAGGCGCTGGAAGCCTCCAAGAAGGTTG
ATGCCGTTTTGTTAGGTGCTGTGGCTGGTCCTAAATGGGGTACCGGTAGTGTTAGACCTGAACAAGGTTT
ACTAAAAATCCGTAAAGAACTTCAATTGTACGCCAACTTAAGACCATGTAACTTTGCATCCGACTCTCTT
TTAGACTTATCTCCAATCAAGCCACAATTTGCTAAAGGTACTGACTTCGTTGTTGTCAGAGAATTAGTGG
GAGGTATTTACTTTGGTAAGAGAAAGGAAGACGATGGTGATGGTGTCGCTTGGGATAGTGAACAATACAC
CGTTCCAGAAGTGCAAAGAATCACAAGAATGGCCGCTTTCATGGCCCTACAACATGAGCCACCATTGCCT
ATTTGGTCCTTGGATAAAGCTAATCTTTTGGCCTCTTCAAGATTATGGAGAAAAACTGTGGAGGAAACCA
TCAAGAACGAATTCCCTACATTGAAGGTTCAACATCAATTGATTGATTCTGCCGCCATGATCCTAGTTAA
GAACCCAACCCACCTAAATGGTATTATAATCACCAGCAACATGTTTGGTGATATCATCTCCGATGAAGCC
TCCGTTATCCCAGGTTCCTTGGGTTTGTTGCCATCTGCGTCCTTGGCCTCTTTGCCAGACAAGAACACCG
CATTTGGTTTGTACGAACCATGCCACGGTTCTGCTCCAGATTTGCCAAAGAATAAGGTTGACCCTATCGC
CACTATCTTGTCTGCTGCAATGATGTTGAAATTGTCATTGAACTTGCCTGAAGAAGGTAAGGCCATTGAA
GATGCAGTTAAAAAGGTTTTGGATGCAGGTATCAGAACTGGTGATTTAGGTGGTTCCAACAGTACCACCG
AAGTCGGTGATGCTGTCGCCGAAGAAGTTAAGAAAATCCTTGCTTAAAAAGATTCTCTTTTTTTATGATA
TTTGTACATAAACTTTATAAATGAAATTCATAATAGAAACGACACGAAATTACAAAATGGAATATGTTCA
TAGGGTAGACGAAACTATATACGCAATCTACATACATTTATCAAGAAGGAGAAAAAGGAGGATAGTAAAG
GAATACAGGTAAGCAAATTGATACTAATGGCTCAACGTGATAAGGAAAAAGAATTGCACTTTAACATTAA
TATTGACAAGGAGGAGGGCACCACACAAAAAGTTAGGTGTAACAGAAAATCATGAAACTACGATTCCTAA
TTTGATATTGGAGGATTTTCTCTAAAAAAAAAAAAATACAACAAATAAAAAACACTCAATGACCTGACCA
TTTGATGGAGTTTAAGTCAATACCTTCTTGAAGCATTTCCCATAATGGTGAAAGTTCCCTCAAGAATTTT
ACTCTGTCAGAAACGGCCTTACGACGTAGTCGATATGGTGCACTCTCAGTACAATCTGCTCTGATGCCGC
ATAGTTAAGCCAGCCCCGACACCCGCCAACACCCGCTGACGCGCCCTGACGGGCTTGTCTGCTCCCGGCA
TCCGCTTACAGACAAGCTGTGACCGTCTCCGGGAGCTGCATGTGTCAGAGGTTTTCACCGTCATCACCGA
AACGCGCGA
