>Addgene plasmid #14202 | pAG425GPD-ccdB-EGFP | addgene partial sequence | sequence record 20571 | 14202 with pRS_marker
GAGGGAACTTTCACCATTATGGGAAATGGTTCAAGAAGGTATTGACTTAAACTCCATCAAATGGTCAGGT
CATTGAGTGTTTTTTATTTGTTGTATTTTTTTTTTTTTAGAGAAAATCCTCCAATATATAAATTAGGAAT
CATAGTTTCATGATTTTCTGTTACACCTAACTTTTTGTGTGGTGCCCTCCTCCTTGTCAATATTAATGTT
AAAGTGCAATTCTTTTTCCTTATCACGTTGAGCCATTAGTATCAATTTGCTTACCTGTATTCCTTTACAT
CCTCCTTTTTCTCCTTCTTGATAAATGTATGTAGATTGCGTATATAGTTTCGTCTACCCTATGAACATAT
TCCATTTTGTAATTTCGTGTCGTTTCTATTATGAATTTCATTTATAAAGTTTATGTACAAATATCATAAA
AAAAGAGAATCTTTTTAAGCAAGGATTTTCTTAACTTCTTCGGCGACAGCATCACCGACTTCGGTGGTAC
TGTTGGAACCACCTAAATCACCAGTTCTGATACCTGCATCCAAAACCTTTTTAACTGCATCTTCAATGGC
CTTACCTTCTTCAGGCAAGTTCAATGACAATTTCAACATCATTGCAGCAGACAAGATAGTGGCGATAGGG
TTGACCTTATTCTTTG
