>Addgene plasmid #14202 | pAG425GPD-ccdB-EGFP | addgene partial sequence | sequence record 20572 | 14202 with GW5
TAAAGTGTAAAGCCTGGGGGTGCCTAATGCGGCCGCCATAGTGACTGGATATGTTGTGTTTTACAGTATT
ATGTAGTCTGTTTTTTATGCAAAATCTAATTTAATATATTGATATTTATATCATTTTACGTTTCTCGTTC
AGCTTTTTTGTACAAACTTGTGATGGGGGATCCACTAGTTCTAGAATCCGTCGAAACTAAGTTCTGGTGT
TTTAAAACTAAAAAAAAGACTAACTATAAAAGTAGAATTTAAGAAGTTTAAGAAATAGATTTACAGAATT
ACAATCAATACCTACCGTCTTTATATACTTATTAGTCAAGTAGGGGAATAATTTCAGGGAACTGGTTTCA
ACCTTTTTTTTCAGCTTTTTCCAAATCAGAGAGAGCAGAAGGTAATAGAAGGTGTAAGAAAATGAGATAG
ATACATGCGTGGGTCAATTGCCTTGTGTCATCATTTACTCCAGGCAGGTTGCATCACTCCATTGAGGTTG
TGCCCGTTTTTTGCCTGTTTGTGCCCCTGTTCTCTGTAGTTGCGCTAAGAGAATGGACCTATGAACTGAT
GGTTGGTGAAGAAAACAATATTTTGGTGCTGGGATTCTTTTTTTTTCTGGATGCCAGCTTAAAAAGCGGG
CTCCATTATATTTAGTGGATGCCAGGAATAAACTGTTCACCCAGACACCTACGAT
