>Addgene plasmid #14202 | pAG425GPD-ccdB-EGFP | addgene partial sequence | sequence record 20573 | 14202 with GW3
CAGCCACCGCGAAAATGACATCAAAAACGCCATTAACCTGATGTTCTGGGGAATATAAATGTCAGGCTCC
CTTATACACAGCCAGTCTGCAGGTCGACCATAGTGACTGGATATGTTGTGTTTTACAGTATTATGTAGTC
TGTTTTTTATGCAAAATCTAATTTAATATATTGATATTTATATCATTTTACGTTTCTCGTTCAGCTTTCT
TGTACAAAGTGGTGATGGGCTGCAGGAATTCGATATCAAGCTTAATGGTGAGCAAGGGCGAGGAGCTGTT
CACCGGGGTGGTGCCCATCCTGGTCGAGCTGGACGGCGACGTAAACGGCCACAAGTTCAGCGTGTCCGGC
GAGGGCGAGGGCGATGCCACCTACGGCAAGCTGACCCTGAAGTTCATCTGCACCACCGGCAAGCTGCCCG
TGCCCTGGCCCACCCTCGTGACCACCCTGACCTACGGCGTGCAGTGCTTCAGCCGCTACCCCGACCACAT
GAAGCAGCACGACTTCTTCAAGTCCGCCATGCCCGAAGGCTACGTCCAGGAGCGCACCATCTTCTTCAAG
GACGACGGCAACTACAAGACCCGCGCCGAGGTGAAGTTCGAGGGCGACACCCTGGTGAACCGCATCGAGC
TGAAGGGCATCGACTTCAAGGAGGACGGCAACATC
